>Addgene plasmid #45849 | pLPCX-VEcadTL | depositor full sequence | sequence record 64745 | pLPCX-VEcadTL sequence 10191 bps
TTTGAAAGACCCCACCCGTAGGTGGCAAGCTAGCTTAAGTAACGCCACTTTGCAAGGCATGGAAAAATAC
ATAACTGAGAATAGAAAAGTTCAGATCAAGGTCAGGAACAAAGAAACAGCTGAATACCAAACAGGATATC
TGTGGTAAGCGGTTCCTGCCCCGGCTCAGGGCCAAGAACAGATGAGACAGCTGAGTGATGGGCCAAACAG
GATATCTGTGGTAAGCAGTTCCTGCCCCGGCTCGGGGCCAAGAACAGATGGTCCCCAGATGCGGTCCAGC
CCTCAGCAGTTTCTAGTGAATCATCAGATGTTTCCAGGGTGCCCCAAGGACCTGAAAATGACCCTGTACC
TTATTTGAACTAACCAATCAGTTCGCTTCTCGCTTCTGTTCGCGCGCTTCCGCTCTCCGAGCTCAATAAA
AGAGCCCACAACCCCTCACTCGGCGCGCCAGTCTTCCGATAGACTGCGTCGCCCGGGTACCCGTATTCCC
AATAAAGCCTCTTGCTGTTTGCATCCGAATCGTGGTCTCGCTGTTCCTTGGGAGGGTCTCCTCTGAGTGA
TTGACTACCCACGACGGGGGTCTTTCATTTGGGGGCTCGTCCGGGATTTGGAGACCCCTGCCCAGGGACC
ACCGACCCACCACCGGGAGGTAAGCTGGCCAGCAACTTATCTGTGTCTGTCCGATTGTCTAGTGTCTATG
TTTGATGTTATGCGCCTGCGTCTGTACTAGTTAGCTAACTAGCTCTGTATCTGGCGGACCCGTGGTGGAA
CTGACGAGTTCTGAACACCCGGCCGCAACCCTGGGAGACGTCCCAGGGACTTTGGGGGCCGTTTTTGTGG
CCCGACCTGAGGAAGGGAGTCGATGTGGAATCCGACCCCGTCAGGATATGTGGTTCTGGTAGGAGACGAG
AACCTAAAACAGTTCCCGCCTCCGTCTGAATTTTTGCTTTCGGTTTGGAACCGAAGCCGCGCGTCTTGTC
TGCTGCAGCGCTGCAGCATCGTTCTGTGTTGTCTCTGTCTGACTGTGTTTCTGTATTTGTCTGAAAATTA
GGGCCAGACTGTTACCACTCCCTTAAGTTTGACCTTAGGTCACTGGAAAGATGTCGAGCGGATCGCTCAC
AACCAGTCGGTAGATGTCAAGAAGAGACGTTGGGTTACCTTCTGCTCTGCAGAATGGCCAACCTTTAACG
TCGGATGGCCGCGAGACGGCACCTTTAACCGAGACCTCATCACCCAGGTTAAGATCAAGGTCTTTTCACC
TGGCCCGCATGGACACCCAGACCAGGTCCCCTACATCGTGACCTGGGAAGCCTTGGCTTTTGACCCCCCT
CCCTGGGTCAAGCCCTTTGTACACCCTAAGCCTCCGCCTCCTCTTCCTCCATCCGCCCCGTCTCTCCCCC
TTGAACCTCCTCGTTCGACCCCGCCTCGATCCTCCCTTTATCCAGCCCTCACTCCTTCTCTAGGCGCCGG
AATTGATCCCCCGGGCTGCAGGTCGGCCGCCACGACCGGTGCCGCCACCATCCCCTGACCCACGCCCCTG
ACCCCTCACAAGGAGACGACCTTCCATGACCGAGTACAAGCCCACGGTGCGCCTCGCCACCCGCGACGAC
GTCCCCCGGGCCGTACGCACCCTCGCCGCCGCGTTCGCCGACTACCCCGCCACGCGCCACACCGTCGACC
CGGACCGCCACATCGAGCGGGTCACCGAGCTGCAAGAACTCTTCCTCACGCGCGTCGGGCTCGACATCGG
CAAGGTGTGGGTCGCGGACGACGGCGCCGCGGTGGCGGTCTGGACCACGCCGGAGAGCGTCGAAGCGGGG
GCGGTGTTCGCCGAGATCGGCCCGCGCATGGCCGAGTTGAGCGGTTCCCGGCTGGCCGCGCAGCAACAGA
TGGAAGGCCTCCTGGCGCCGCACCGGCCCAAGGAGCCCGCGTGGTTCCTGGCCACCGTCGGCGTCTCGCC
CGACCACCAGGGCAAGGGTCTGGGCAGCGCCGTCGTGCTCCCCGGAGTGGAGGCGGCCGAGCGCGCCGGG
GTGCCCGCCTTCCTGGAGACCTCCGCGCCCCGCAACCTCCCCTTCTACGAGCGGCTCGGCTTCACCGTCA
CCGCCGACGTCGAGTGCCCGAAGGACCGCGCGACCTGGTGCATGACCCGCAAGCCCGGTGCCTGACGCCC
GCCCCACGACCCGCAGCGCCCGACCGAAAGGAGCGCACGACCCCATGGCTCCGACCGAAGCCGACCCGGG
CGGCCCCGCCGACCCCGCACCCGCCCCCGAGGCCCACCGACTCTAGTAATAGTAATCAATTACGGGGTCA
TTAGTTCATAGCCCATATATGGAGTTCCGCGTTACATAACTTACGGTAAATGGCCCGCCTGGCTGACCGC
CCAACGACCCCCGCCCATTGACGTCAATAATGACGTATGTTCCCATAGTAACGCCAATAGGGACTTTCCA
TTGACGTCAATGGGTGGAGTATTTACGGTAAACTGCCCACTTGGCAGTACATCAAGTGTATCATATGCCA
AGTACGCCCCCTATTGACGTCAATGACGGTAAATGGCCCGCCTGGCATTATGCCCAGTACATGACCTTAT
GGGACTTTCCTACTTGGCAGTACATCTACGTATTAGTCATCGCTATTACCATGGTGATGCGGTTTTGGCA
GTACATCAATGGGCGTGGATAGCGGTTTGACTCACGGGGATTTCCAAGTCTCCACCCCATTGACGTCAAT
GGGAGTTTGTTTTGGCACCAAAATCAACGGGACTTTCCAAAATGTCGTAACAACTCCGCCCCATTGACGC
AAATGGGCGGTAGGCGTGTACGGTGGGAGGTCTATATAAGCAGAGCTGGTTTAGTGAACCGTCAGATCCG
CTAGCGCTACCGGACTCAGATCTCGAGCTCAAGCTTGATATCACCATGCAGAGGCTCACAGAGCTGGCCA
CTGCTTTGGGAGCCTTCCTGGGCCTCCTGGCAGTGGCAGCAATGGCAGGCCCTAACTTTCCCCAGATAGA
CACCCCCAACATGCTACCTGCCCACCATCGCCAAAAGAGAGACTGGATTTGGAATCAAATGCACATCGAT
GAAGAGAAAAATGAATCGCTGCCCCACTATGTGGGAAAGATCAAGTCCAACGTGAACCGCCAGAATGCTA
AGTATGTGCTCCAAGGAGAGTTTGCTGGCAAGATCTTCGGGGTCGATGCTAACACAGGGAATGTGCTTGC
CTATGAGAGGCTAGACCGGGAGAAAGTCTCTGAGTACTTCCTTACTGCCCTCATTGTGGACAAGAACACC
AACAAAAACCTGGAACAACCTTCCAGCTTCACTGTCAAGGTGCATGATATAAATGACAATTGGCCTGTGT
TTTCGCACCAGGTATTCAACGCATCTGTGCCAGAGATGTCAGCTATAGGGACCTCTGTCATCCGTGTGAC
AGCAGTGGATGCAGATGACCCCACTGTGGCCGGCCACGCCACTGTCTTGTACCAAATCGTGAAAGGAAAT
GAGTATTTCAGCATTGATAATTCTGGACTCATTTTCACAAAGATCAAAAACTTGGACCGAGAGAAACAGG
CTGAATACAAGATCGTGGTGGAAACACAAGATGCCCTGGGTCTGCGGGGAGAGTCAGGCACAGCCACTGT
GATGATCAGACTGGAGGACATCAATGACAACTTCCCCGTCTTTACTCAATCCACATACACATTTTCGGTG
CCTGAAGACATCCGAGTGGGCAAGCCCTTGGGCTTTCTGACTGTTGTGGACCCAGATGAGCCTCAGAACC
GGATGACCAAGTACAGCATCATGCAGGGCGAGTACAGGGACACCTTCACCATTGAGACAGACCCCAAACG
TAACGAGGGTATCATCAAACCCACGAAGTCCCTGGACTATGAAGTCATCCAGCAGTACACATTCTACATT
GAGGCCACAGACCCCACTATCCGATACGAATACCTGAGCAGCACTTCAGGCAAAAACAAAGCCATGGTCA
CCATCAACGTCCTAGATGTGGATGAGCCCCCTGTCTTCCAGCGACACTTCTACCACTTCAAGCTGCCAGA
AAACCAGAAGAAACCGCTGATCGGCACTGTGGTGGCCAAAGACCCTGACAAGGCTCAGCGCAGCATCGGG
TACTCCATCCGCAAGACCAGTGACAGAGGCCAATTCTTCCGAATAACCAAGCAGGGAAACATCTATAACG
AGAAAGAACTGGACAGAGAAACCTACGCCTGGTATAACCTGACTGTGGAGGCCAACGAACTGGATTCTCG
GGGTAACCCTGTAGGGAAAGAGTCCATTGTGCAGGTTTACATTGAAGTCTTGGATGAGAATGACAACCCT
CCGGAATTTGCCCAGCCCTACGAACCTAAAGTGTGTGAGAATGCTGCCCAGGGCAAGCTGGTAGTACAGA
TCTCTGCAACAGACAAGGATGTGGTGCCAGTAAACCCAAAGTTCAAGTTTGCCCTGAAGAACGAGGACAG
CAACTTCACCCTCATAAACAACCATGACAACACCGCCAACATCACGGTCAAGTATGGGCAGTTTAATCGG
GAGCATGCCAAGTTCCACTACCTGCCCGTGCTCATCTCAGACAACGGGGTGCCCAGCCTGACTGGAACCA
GCACGCTAACCGTGGGTGTGTGCAAGTGCAACGAGCAGGGCGAGTTCACCTTCTGTGAGGAGATGGCAGC
CCAGGCGGGTGTCAGCATCCAGGCGCTGGTGGCCATCTTCCTCTGCATCCTCACCATCACAGTGATTACC
TTGCTGATCATCCTGCGGAGGCGGATCCGGAAGCAGGCGCATGCTCATAGCAAGAGTGCGCTGGAGATTC
ACGAGCAGTTGGTCACTTACGATGAGGAGGGCGGTGGTGAGATGGACACCACCAGCTATGATGTGTCAGT
GCTTAATTCTGTGCGCGGTGTCGAGATGGTGAGCAAGGGCGAGGAGACCACAATGGGCGTAATCAAGCCC
GACATGAAGATCAAGCTGAAGATGGAGGGCAACGTGAATGGCCACGCCTTCGTGATCGAGGGCGAGGGCG
AGGGCAAGCCCTACGACGGCACCAACACCATCAACCTGGAGGTGAAGGAGGGAGCCCCCCTGCCCTTCTC
CTACGACATTCTGACCACCGCGTTCGCCTACGGCAACAGGGCCTTCACCAAGTACCCCGACGACATCCCC
AACTACTTCAAGCAGTCCTTCCCCGAGGGCTACTCTTGGGAGCGCACCATGACCTTCGAGGACAAGGGCA
TCGTGAAGGTGAAGTCCGACATCTCCATGGAGGAGGACTCCTTCATCTACGAGATACACCTCAAGGGCGA
GAACTTCCCCCCCAACGGCCCCGTGATGCAGAAGAAGACCACCGGCTGGGACGCCTCCACCGAGAGGATG
TACGTGCGCGACGGCGTGCTGAAGGGCGACGTCAAGCACAAGCTGCTGCTGGAGGGCGGCGGCCACCACC
GCGTTGACTTCAAGACCATCTACAGGGCCAAGAAGGCGGTGAAGCTGCCCGACTATCACTTTGTGGACCA
CCGCATCGAGATCCTGAACCACGACAAGGACTACAACAAGGTGACCGTTTACGAGAGCGCCGTGGCCCGC
AACTCCACCGACGGCATGGACGAGCTGTACAAGGGGCCAGGTGGTGCAGGGCCAGGTGGTGCAGGGCCAG
GTGGTGCAGGGCCAGGTGGTGCAGGGCCCGGTGGTGCAGGTCCAGGTGGTGCAGGTCCAGGTGGTGCAGG
TCCAGGTGGTGCTATGGTGAGCAAGGGCGAGGAGCTGTTCACCGGGGTGGTGCCCATCCTGGTCGAGCTG
GACGGCGACGTAAACGGCCACAAGTTCAGCGTGTCCGGCGAGGGCGAGGGCGATGCCACCTACGGCAAGC
TGACCCTGAAGCTGATCTGCACCACCGGCAAGCTGCCCGTGCCCTGGCCCACCCTCGTGACCACCCTGGG
CTACGGCCTGCAGTGCTTCGCCCGCTACCCCGACCACATGAAGCAGCACGACTTCTTCAAGTCCGCCATG
CCCGAAGGCTACGTCCAGGAGCGCACCATCTTCTTCAAGGACGACGGCAACTACAAGACCCGCGCCGAGG
TGAAGTTCGAGGGCGACACCCTGGTGAACCGCATCGAGCTGAAGGGCATCGACTTCAAGGAGGACGGCAA
CATCCTGGGGCACAAGCTGGAGTACAACTACAACAGCCACAACGTCTATATCACCGCCGACAAGCAGAAG
AACGGCATCAAGGCCAACTTCAAGATCCGCCACAACATCGAGGACGGCGGCGTGCAGCTCGCCGACCACT
ACCAGCAGAACACCCCCATCGGCGACGGCCCCGTGCTGCTGCCCGACAACCACTACCTGAGCTACCAGTC
CAAGCTGAGCAAAGACCCCAACGAGAAGCGCGATCACATGGTCCTGCTGGAGTTCGTGACCGCCGCCGGG
ATCACTCTCGGCATGGACGAGCTGTACAAGTAAGCGGCCGCGGGCTCCACTAAGCCCCTGCGCTCCACGA
TGGACGCCCGGCCGGCAGTGTACACGCAGGTGCAGAAGCCGCCGCGCCTGGCGCCTGGACTGCACGGAGG
GCCCAGGGAGATGGCCACCATGATCGACGTGAAGAAAGAAGAGGCAGACAATGACGGCGGTGGCCCCCCA
TACGACACACTGCACATCTACGGCTACGAGGGCGCAGAGTCCATCGCAGAGTCCCTCAGTTCCCTGAGCA
CCAATTCCTCCGACTCTGACATCGATTATGACTTCCTCAACGACTGGGGACCCAGGTTCAAGATGCTGGC
TGAGCTGTACGGCTCAGATCCCCAGGAGGAACTCATCATCTAGGAATTCGTTAGGCCATTAAGGCCTGTC
GACAAGCGGCCGCCTCGGCCAAACATCGATAAAATAAAAGATTTTATTTAGTCTCCAGAAAAAGGGGGGA
ATGAAAGACCCCACCTGTAGGTTTGGCAAGCTAGCTTAAGTAACGCCATTTTGCAAGGCATGGAAAAATA
CATAACTGAGAATAGAGAAGTTCAGATCAAGGTCAGGAACAGATGGAACAGCTGAATATGGGCCAAACAG
GATATCTGTGGTAAGCAGTTCCTGCCCCGGCTCAGGGCCAAGAACAGATGGAACAGCTGAATATGGGCCA
AACAGGATATCTGTGGTAAGCAGTTCCTGCCCCGGCTCAGGGCCAAGAACAGATGGTCCCCAGATGCGGT
CCAGCCCTCAGCAGTTTCTAGAGAACCATCAGATGTTTCCAGGGTGCCCCAAGGACCTGAAATGACCCTG
TGCCTTATTTGAACTAACCAATCAGTTCGCTTCTCGCTTCTGTTCGCGCGCTTCTGCTCCCCGAGCTCAA
TAAAAGAGCCCACAACCCCTCACTCGGGGCGCCAGTCCTCCGATTGACTGAGTCGCCCGGGTACCCGTGT
ATCCAATAAACCCTCTTGCAGTTGCATCCGACTTGTGGTCTCGCTGTTCCTTGGGAGGGTCTCCTCTGAG
TGATTGACTACCCGTCAGCGGGGGTCTTTCATTTGGGGGCTCGTCCGGGATCGGGAGACCCCTGCCCAGG
GACCACCGACCCACCACCGGGAGGTAAGCTGGCTGCCTCGCGCGTTTCGGTGATGACGGTGAAAACCTCT
GACACATGCAGCTCCCGGAGACGGTCACAGCTTGTCTGTAAGCGGATGCCGGGAGCAGACAAGCCCGTCA
GGGCGCGTCAGCGGGTGTTGGCGGGTGTCGGGGCGCAGCCATGACCCAGTCACGTAGCGATAGCGGAGTG
TACTGATAACTTCGTATAATGTATGCTATACGAAGTTATTAGGTCTGAAGAGGAGTTTACGTCCAGCCAA
GCTAGGGCCGCGATCCGGAACCCTTAATATAACTTCGTATAATGTATGCTATACGAAGTTATCAGTACTG
GCTTAACTATGCGGCATCAGAGCAGATTGTACTGAGAGTGCACCATATGCGGTGTGAAATACCGCACAGA
TGCGTAAGGAGAAAATACCGCATCAGGCGCTCTTCCGCTTCCTCGCTCACTGACTCGCTGCGCTCGGTCG
TTCGGCTGCGGCGAGCGGTATCAGCTCACTCAAAGGCGGTAATACGGTTATCCACAGAATCAGGGGATAA
CGCAGGAAAGAACATGTGAGCAAAAGGCCAGCAAAAGGCCAGGAACCGTAAAAAGGCCGCGTTGCTGGCG
TTTTTCCATAGGCTCCGCCCCCCTGACGAGCATCACAAAAATCGACGCTCAAGTCAGAGGTGGCGAAACC
CGACAGGACTATAAAGATACCAGGCGTTTCCCCCTGGAAGCTCCCTCGTGCGCTCTCCTGTTCCGACCCT
GCCGCTTACCGGATACCTGTCCGCCTTTCTCCCTTCGGGAAGCGTGGCGCTTTCTCATAGCTCACGCTGT
AGGTATCTCAGTTCGGTGTAGGTCGTTCGCTCCAAGCTGGGCTGTGTGCACGAACCCCCCGTTCAGCCCG
ACCGCTGCGCCTTATCCGGTAACTATCGTCTTGAGTCCAACCCGGTAAGACACGACTTATCGCCACTGGC
AGCAGCCACTGGTAACAGGATTAGCAGAGCGAGGTATGTAGGCGGTGCTACAGAGTTCTTGAAGTGGTGG
CCTAACTACGGCTACACTAGAAGGACAGTATTTGGTATCTGCGCTCTGCTGAAGCCAGTTACCTTCGGAA
AAAGAGTTGGTAGCTCTTGATCCGGCAAACAAACCACCGCTGGTAGCGGTGGTTTTTTTGTTTGCAAGCA
GCAGATTACGCGCAGAAAAAAAGGATCTCAAGAAGATCCTTTGATCTTTTCTACGGGGTCTGACGCTCAG
TGGAACGAAAACTCACGTTAAGGGATTTTGGTCATGAGATTATCAAAAAGGATCTTCACCTAGATCCTTT
TAAATTAAAAATGAAGTTTTAAATCAATCTAAAGTATATATGAGTAAACTTGGTCTGACAGTTACCAATG
CTTAATCAGTGAGGCACCTATCTCAGCGATCTGTCTATTTCGTTCATCCATAGTTGCCTGACTCCCCGTC
GTGTAGATAACTACGATACGGGAGGGCTTACCATCTGGCCCCAGTGCTGCAATGATACCGCGAGACCCAC
GCTCACCGGCTCCAGATTTATCAGCAATAAACCAGCCAGCCGGAAGGGCCGAGCGCAGAAGTGGTCCTGC
AACTTTATCCGCCTCCATCCAGTCTATTAATTGTTGCCGGGAAGCTAGAGTAAGTAGTTCGCCAGTTAAT
AGTTTGCGCAACGTTGTTGCCATTGCTGCAGGCATCGTGGTGTCACGCTCGTCGTTTGGTATGGCTTCAT
TCAGCTCCGGTTCCCAACGATCAAGGCGAGTTACATGATCCCCCATGTTGTGCAAAAAAGCGGTTAGCTC
CTTCGGTCCTCCGATCGTTGTCAGAAGTAAGTTGGCCGCAGTGTTATCACTCATGGTTATGGCAGCACTG
CATAATTCTCTTACTGTCATGCCATCCGTAAGATGCTTTTCTGTGACTGGTGAGTACTCAACCAAGTCAT
TCTGAGAATAGTGTATGCGGCGACCGAGTTGCTCTTGCCCGGCGTCAACACGGGATAATACCGCGCCACA
TAGCAGAACTTTAAAAGTGCTCATCATTGGAAAACGTTCTTCGGGGCGAAAACTCTCAAGGATCTTACCG
CTGTTGAGATCCAGTTCGATGTAACCCACTCGTGCACCCAACTGATCTTCAGCATCTTTTACTTTCACCA
GCGTTTCTGGGTGAGCAAAAACAGGAAGGCAAAATGCCGCAAAAAAGGGAATAAGGGCGACACGGAAATG
TTGAATACTCATACTCTTCCTTTTTCAATATTATTGAAGCATTTATCAGGGTTATTGTCTCATGAGCGGA
TACATATTTGAATGTATTTAGAAAAATAAACAAATAGGGGTTCCGCGCACATTTCCCCGAAAAGTGCCAC
CTGACGTCTAAGAAACCATTATTATCATGACATTAACCTATAAAAATAGGCGTATCACGAGGCCCTTTCG
TCTTCAAGAATTGCTAGCAATTGCTAGCAATTGCTAGCAATTCATACCAGATCACCGAAAACTGTCCTCC
AAATGTGTCCCCCTCACACTCCCAAATTCGCGGGCTTCTGCCTCTTAGACCACTCTACCCTATTCCCCAC
ACTCACCGGAGCCAAAGCCGCGGCCCTTCCGTTTCTTTGCT
Features (pLannotate 1.2.2; 25 found; start..end, strand, type, name):
      3..110     +  LTR            3' LTR (ΔU3) (fragment): self-inactivating 3' long terminal repeat (LTR) from Moloney murine leukemia virus
    127..184     +  LTR            LTR (fragment): long terminal repeat from Moloney murine leukemia virus
    198..261     +  LTR            LTR (fragment): long terminal repeat from Moloney murine leukemia virus
    414..589     +  LTR            5' LTR (truncated): truncated long terminal repeat from Moloney murine sarcoma virus
    711..985     +  misc_feature   MESV Ψ (fragment): packaging signal of murine embryonic stem cell virus
   1052..1468    +  CDS            gag (truncated): truncated Moloney murine leukemia virus (MMLV) gag gene lacking the start codon
   1475..1492    +  misc_feature   MCS (fragment): pBluescript multiple cloning site
   1566..2165    +  CDS            PuroR: puromycin N-acetyltransferase; pac from Streptomyces; confers resistance to puromycin
   2215..2280    +  CDS            dmpM (fragment): DMPM_STRAD - Protein inferred from homology: Swiss-Prot protein existence level 3. From Streptomyces alboniger.
   2340..2643    +  enhancer       CMV enhancer: human cytomegalovirus immediate early enhancer
   2644..2847    +  promoter       CMV promoter: human cytomegalovirus (CMV) immediate early promoter
   2870..2906    +  misc_feature   MCS (fragment): multiple cloning site
   2916..4919    +  CDS            Cdh5 (fragment): CADH5_MOUSE - Experimental evidence at protein level: Swiss-Prot protein existence level 1. Cadherins are calcium-dependent cell adhesion proteins (By similarity). They preferentially interact with themselves in a homophilic manner in connecting cells; cadherins may thus contribute to the sorting of heterogeneous cell types (By similarity). This cadherin may play an important role in endothelial cell biology through control of the cohesion and organization of the intercellular junctions (PubMed:9220534, PubMed:20332120). It associates with alpha-catenin forming a link to the cytoskeleton (By s
   4926..5633    +  CDS            mTFP1: mTFP1 is a basic (constitutively fluorescent) cyan fluorescent protein published in 2006, derived from Clavularia sp.. It has low acid sensitivity.
   5754..6473    +  CDS            mVenus: Venus YFP with monomerizing A206K mutation (Nagai et al., 2002; Kremers et al., 2006) mammalian codon-optimized
   6522..6827    +  CDS            CDH5 (fragment): CADH5_CHICK - Experimental evidence at protein level: Swiss-Prot protein existence level 1. Cadherins are calcium-dependent cell adhesion proteins. They preferentially interact with themselves in a homophilic manner in connecting cells; cadherins may thus contribute to the sorting of heterogeneous cell types. This cadherin may play a important role in endothelial cell biology through control of the cohesion and organization of the intercellular junctions. From Gallus gallus (Chicken).
   6930..7523    +  LTR            LTR: long terminal repeat from Moloney murine leukemia virus
   7592..7632    +  CDS            rop (fragment): Rop protein, which maintains plasmids at low copy number; rop
   7734..7772    +  misc_feature   bom (fragment): basis of mobility region from pBR322
   7776..7809    -  protein_bind   loxP: Cre-mediated recombination occurs in the 8-bp core sequence (GCATACAT). Cre recombinase
   7869..7902    -  protein_bind   loxP: Cre-mediated recombination occurs in the 8-bp core sequence (GCATACAT). Cre recombinase
   7906..8007    +  misc_feature   bom (fragment): basis of mobility region from pBR322
   8193..8781    -  rep_origin     ori: high-copy-number ColE1/pMB1/pBR322/pUC origin of replication
   8952..9812    -  CDS            AmpR: β-lactamase; bla; confers resistance to ampicillin, carbenicillin, and related antibiotics
   9813..9917    -  promoter       AmpR promoter: bla
