[The description below was written by a language model from this plasmid's Addgene catalogue record and pLannotate feature annotations shown in this document.]
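Description:
pLPCX-VEcadTL is a Moloney murine leukemia virus-based retroviral expression plasmid built on the pLPCX backbone, about 10.2 kb in total with a roughly 3.9 kb insert cloned between HindIII and EcoRI. It is propagated in E. coli through a ColE1/pMB1-type origin with ampicillin resistance (AmpR); the catalogue lists it as low copy. The viral portion comprises 5′ LTR sequences, a packaging signal with a truncated gag region lacking its start codon, and a 3′ MoMLV LTR. This lets the transcript be packaged in a suitable packaging cell line and integrated into target mammalian cells. A puromycin N-acetyltransferase gene sits downstream of the 5′ LTR and packaging region, presumably driven by the LTR, and allows selection of transduced cells. Two loxP sites are annotated in the bacterial backbone near bom fragments, outside the LTR-flanked region; the record gives them no role.

The payload is expressed from an internal CMV enhancer/promoter. It consists of mouse VE-cadherin (Cdh5) interrupted by a fluorescent module. A long Cdh5 segment is followed by mTFP1, a short unannotated spacer, and mVenus, and then a further cadherin-5 segment of about 300 bp. That last segment was matched by the annotation tool to the chicken orthologue, but it most likely represents the remainder of the mouse coding sequence. mTFP1 and Venus form a FRET donor–acceptor pair, and this layout fits a FRET-based tension sensor module inserted within the cadherin, in line with the associated publication on mechanical tension across VE-cadherin and PECAM-1 in endothelial cells under fluid shear stress. The record does not explain the "TL" suffix or how this version differs from related constructs.
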