Addgene plasmid #45849: pLPCX-VEcadTL
Depositing lab: Martin Schwartz. Depositing organization: University of Virginia. Publication: Fluid Shear Stress on Endothelial Cells Modulates Mechanical Tension across VE-Cadherin and PECAM-1. Conway DE, Breckenridge MT, Hinde E, Gratton E, Chen CS, Schwartz MA. Curr Biol. 2013 May 14. pii: S0960-9822(13)00490-9. doi: 10.1016/j.cub.2013.04.049. PubMed 23684974.
Backbone
  Vector backbone: pLPCX
  Backbone manufacturer: Clonetech
  Backbone size w/o insert (bp): 6265
  Total vector size (bp): 10191
  Vector type: Mammalian Expression, Retroviral
  Selectable markers: Puromycin
Growth in bacteria
  Bacterial resistance: Ampicillin, 100 μg/mL
  Growth temperature: 37°C
  Growth strain: DH5alpha
  Copy number: Low Copy
Gene/Insert
  Gene/Insert name: VE-cadherin (alt name: cdh5)
  Species: M. musculus (mouse)
  Insert size (bp): 3921
  Entrez Gene: Cdh5 (a.k.a. 7B4, Cd144, VE-Cad, VECD, VEcad, Vec)
  Cloning method: Restriction Enzyme; 5′ cloning site HindIII (not destroyed); 3′ cloning site EcoRI (not destroyed)
  Sequencing primers: 5′ AGCTCGTTTAGTGAACCGTCAGATC; 3′ ACCTACAGGTGGGGTCTTTCATTCCC
Terms and licenses: Academic/Nonprofit Terms; Industry Terms: Not Available to Industry
How to cite: pLPCX-VEcadTL was a gift from Martin Schwartz (Addgene plasmid # 45849 ; http://n2t.net/addgene:45849 ; RRID:Addgene_45849)
