>Addgene plasmid #45849 | pLPCX-VEcadTL | addgene partial sequence | sequence record 65852 | CMV-F 5'-CGCAAATGGGCGGTAGGCGTG-3'
CTATATAAGCAGAGCTGGTTTAGTGAACCGTCAGATCCGCTAGCGCTACCGGACTCAGATCTCGAGCTCA
AGCTTGATATCACCATGCAGAGGCTCACAGAGCTGGCCACTGCTTTGGGAGCCTTCCTGGGCCTCCTGGC
AGTGGCAGCAATGGCAGGCCCTAACTTTCCCCAGATAGACACCCCCAACATGCTACCTGCCCACCATCGC
CAAAAGAGAGACTGGATTTGGAATCAAATGCACATCGATGAAGAGAAAAATGAATCGCTGCCCCACTATG
TGGGAAAGATCAAGTCCAACGTGAACCGCCAGAATGCTAAGTATGTGCTCCAAGGAGAGTTTGCTGGCAA
GATCTTCGGGGTCGATGCTAACACAGGGAATGTGCTTGCCTATGAGAGGCTAGACCGGGAGAAAGTCTCT
GAGTACTTCCTTACTGCCCTCATTGTGGACAAGAACACCAACAAAAACCTGGAACAACCTTCCAGCTTCA
CTGTCAAGGTGCATGATATAAATGACAATTGGCCTGTGTTTTCGCACCAGGTATTCAACGCATCTGTGCC
AGAGATGTCAGCTATAGGGACCTCTGTCATCCGTGTGACAGCAGTGGATGCAGATGACCCCACTGTGGCC
GGCCACGCCACTGTCTTGTACCAAATCGTGAAAGGAAATGAGTATTTCAGCATTGATAATTCTGGACTCA
TTTTCACAAAGATCAAAAACTTGGACCGAGAGAAACAGGCTGAATACAAGATCGTGGTGGAAACACAAGA
TGCCCTGGGTCTGCGGGGAGAGTCAGGCACAGCCACTGTGATGATCAGACTGGAGGACATCAATGACAAC
TTCCCCGTCTTTACTCAATCCACATACACATTTTCGGTGCCTGAAGACATCCGAGTGGGCAAGCCCTTGG
GCTTTCTGACTGTTGTGGACCCAGATGAGCCTCAGAACCGGATGACCAAGTACAGCATCATGCA
