>Addgene plasmid #45849 | pLPCX-VEcadTL | addgene partial sequence | sequence record 65853 | EGFP_N
GGTGAACAGCTCCTCGCCCTTGCTCACCATAGCACCACCTGGACCTGCACCACCTGGACCTGCACCACCT
GGACCTGCACCACCGGGCCCTGCACCACCTGGCCCTGCACCACCTGGCCCTGCACCACCTGGCCCTGCAC
CACCTGGCCCCTTGTACAGCTCGTCCATGCCGTCGGTGGAGTTGCGGGCCACGGCGCTCTCGTAAACGGT
CACCTTGTTGTAGTCCTTGTCGTGGTTCAGGATCTCGATGCGGTGGTCCACAAAGTGATAGTCGGGCAGC
TTCACCGCCTTCTTGGCCCTGTAGATGGTCTTGAAGTCAACGCGGTGGTGGCCGCCGCCCTCCAGCAGCA
GCTTGTGCTTGACGTCGCCCTTCAGCACGCCGTCGCGCACGTACATCCTCTCGGTGGAGGCGTCCCAGCC
GGTGGTCTTCTTCTGCATCACGGGGCCGTTGGGGGGGAAGTTCTCGCCCTTGAGGTGTATCTCGTAGATG
AAGGAGTCCTCCTCCATGGAGATGTCGGACTTCACCTTCACGATGCCCTTGTCCTCGAAGGTCATGGTGC
GCTCCCAAGAGTAGCCCTCGGGGAAGGACTGCTTGAAGTAGTTGGGGATGTCGTCGGGGTACTTGGTGAA
GGCCCTGTTGCCGTAGGCGAACGCGGTGGTCAGAATGTCGTAGGAGAAGGGCAGGGGGGCTCCCTCCTTC
ACCTCCAGGTTGATGGTGTTGGTGCCGTCGTAGGGCTTGCCCTCGCCCTCGCCCTCGATCACGAAGGCGT
GGCCATTCACGTTGCCCTCCATCTTCAGCTTGATCTTCATGTCGGGCTTGATTACGCCCATTGTGGTCTC
CTCGCCCTTGCTCACCATCTCGACACC
