>Addgene plasmid #45849 | pLPCX-VEcadTL | addgene partial sequence | sequence record 67179 | pLPC-3 5'-CTTGCCAAACCTACAGGT-3'
GGTTTCCCCTTTTTCTGGAGACTAAATAAAATCTTTTATTTTATCGATGTTTGGCCGAGGCGGCCGCTTG
TCGACAGGCCTTAATGGCCTAACGAATTCCTAGATGATGAGTTCCTCCTGGGGATCTGAGCCGTACAGCT
CAGCCAGCATCTTGAACCTGGGTCCCCAGTCGTTGAGGAAGTCATAATCGATGTCAGAGTCGGAGGAATT
GGTGCTCAGGGAACTGAGGGACTCTGCGATGGACTCTGCGCCCTCGTAGCCGTAGATGTGCAGTGTGTCG
TATGGGGGGCCACCGCCGTCATTGTCTGCCTCTTCTTTCTTCACGTCGATCATGGTGGCCATCTCCCTGG
GCCCTCCGTGCAGTCCAGGCGCCAGGCGCGGCGGCTTCTGCACCTGCGTGTACACTGCCGGCCGGGCGTC
CATCGTGGAGCGCAGGGGCTTAGTGGAGCCCGCGGCCGCCTACTTGTACAGCTCGTCCATGCCGAGAGTG
ATCCCGGCGGCGGTCACGAACTCCAGCAGGACCATGTGATCGCGCTTCTCGTTGGGGTCTTTGCTCAGTT
TGGACTGGTAGCTCAGGTAGTGGTTGTCGGGCAGCAGCACGGGGCCGTCGCCGATGGGGGTGTTCTGCTG
GTAGTGGTCGGCGAGCTGCACGCCGCCGTCCTCGATGTTGTGGCGGATCTTGAAGTTGGCCTTGATGCCG
TTCTTCTGCTTGTCGGCGGTGATATAGACGTTGTGGCTGTTGTAGTTGTACTCCAGCTTGTGCCCCAGGA
TGTTGCCGTCCTCCTTGAAGTCGATGCCCTTCAGCTCGATGCGGTTCACCAGGGTGTCGCCCTCGAACTT
CACCTCGGCGCGGGTCTTGTAGTTGCCGTCGTCCTTGAAGAAGATGGTGCGCTCCTGGA
